Addgene plasmid #100902: pDG461
Purpose: SpCas9n (D10A Nickase mutant) with 2A-EGFP and a cloning backbone for 2 custom gRNAs which can be cloned in via a one-step reaction. For generation of DSBs with no off-target cuts.
Depositing lab: Paul Thomas. Depositing organization: Adelaide University. Publication: Versatile single-step-assembly CRISPR/Cas9 vectors for dual gRNA expression. Adikusuma F, Pfitzner C, Thomas PQ. PLoS One. 2017 Dec 6;12(12):e0187236. doi: 10.1371/journal.pone.0187236. eCollection 2017. PONE-D-17-32080 PubMed 29211736.
Backbone
  Vector backbone: pSpCas9n(BB)-2A-GFP (PX461)
  Backbone size w/o insert (bp): 9289
  Total vector size (bp): 9698
  Modifications to backbone: Insertion of 2nd U6-gRNA scaffold.
  Vector type: Mammalian Expression, Mouse Targeting, CRISPR
  Selectable markers: EGFP
Growth in bacteria
  Bacterial resistance: Ampicillin, 100 μg/mL
  Growth temperature: 37°C
  Growth strain: DH5alpha
  Copy number: Unknown
Gene/Insert 1
  Gene/Insert name: humanized CRISPR associated protein 9 Nickase (alt names: Cas9n; hSpCas9n)
  Species: Streptococcus pyogenes
  Insert size (bp): 4101
  Mutation: D10A mutant converts to Nickase
  Promoter: CBh
  Tag / fusion protein: 3xFLAG (N terminal on insert); T2A-EGFP (C terminal on insert)
  Cloning method: Restriction Enzyme; 5′ cloning site AgeI (not destroyed); 3′ cloning site EcoRI (not destroyed)
  Sequencing primers: 5′ TTTATGGCGAGGCGGCGG
Gene/Insert 2
  Gene/Insert name: U6-gRNA scaffold 1
  Insert size (bp): 342
  Promoter: U6
  Cloning method: Unknown
  Sequencing primers: 5′ Unknown
Gene/Insert 3
  Gene/Insert name: U6-gRNA scaffold 2
  Insert size (bp): 343
  Promoter: U6
  Cloning method: Restriction Enzyme; 5′ cloning site NotI (not destroyed); 3′ cloning site NotI (not destroyed)
  Sequencing primers: 5′ bgh PA F TGCATCGCATTGTCTGAGTAGG
Resource information
  A portion of this plasmid was derived from a plasmid made by: Feng Zhang
Terms and licenses: Academic/Nonprofit Terms; Industry Terms: Not Available to Industry
Depositor comments: Modified from pSpCas9n(BB)-2A-GFP (PX461) (https://www.addgene.org/48140/)
How to cite: pDG461 was a gift from Paul Thomas (Addgene plasmid # 100902 ; http://n2t.net/addgene:100902 ; RRID:Addgene_100902)
