[The description below was written by a language model from this plasmid's Addgene catalogue record and pLannotate feature annotations shown in this document.]
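Description:
pDG461 is a mammalian-expression CRISPR plasmid of about 9.7 kb, derived from pSpCas9n(BB)-2A-GFP (PX461) by adding a second U6-gRNA scaffold cassette. It is an all-in-one vector that delivers a Cas9 nickase, a fluorescent reporter and two guide RNAs from a single plasmid. It is maintained in E. coli through a high-copy ColE1/pUC-type origin with ampicillin resistance (AmpR under its own bla promoter). The backbone also retains an f1 phage origin and a single annotated AAV2 inverted terminal repeat carried over from the parent vector. With only one ITR annotated, nothing in the record indicates it is intended for AAV packaging.

The main expression unit is driven by the CBh promoter, annotated as a CMV enhancer, chicken β-actin promoter and hybrid intron. It encodes human codon-optimised Streptococcus pyogenes Cas9 carrying the D10A mutation, which inactivates one nuclease domain so the enzyme nicks only one DNA strand. The catalogue lists an N-terminal 3xFLAG tag. The feature table shows a C-terminal nucleoplasmin NLS, followed by T2A-EGFP and a bGH polyadenylation signal. The 2A peptide releases EGFP as a separate protein, so transfected cells can be identified or sorted by fluorescence; no drug selection marker for mammalian cells is recorded.

Two human U6 (Pol III) promoters each precede an S. pyogenes gRNA scaffold. One cassette lies upstream of the Cas9 unit, and the other sits in reverse orientation downstream of the poly(A) signal, inserted at NotI. Both custom spacers can be cloned in a one-step reaction. Paired guides directing offset nicks on opposite strands generate a double-strand break at the target. Isolated off-target nicks are generally repaired faithfully, which fits the stated aim of making breaks without off-target cutting, including in mouse targeting work.
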