Features (pLannotate 1.2.2; 22 found; start..end, strand, type, name):
      1..241     +  promoter       U6 promoter: RNA polymerase III promoter for human U6 snRNA
    268..343     +  misc_RNA       gRNA scaffold: guide RNA scaffold for the Streptococcus pyogenes CRISPR/Cas9 system
    350..393     +  misc_RNA       gRNA scaffold (fragment): guide RNA scaffold for the Streptococcus pyogenes CRISPR/Cas9 system
    440..725     +  enhancer       CMV enhancer: human cytomegalovirus immediate early enhancer; contains an 18-bp deletion relative to the standard CMV enhancer
    727..1004    +  promoter       chicken β-actin promoter: No description available
   1005..1232    +  intron         hybrid intron: hybrid between chicken β-actin (CBA) and minute virus of mice (MMV) introns (Gray et al., 2011)
   1370..3085    +  CDS            Cas9(N): N-terminal portion of Streptococcus pyogenes Cas9 (Zetsche et al., 2015)
   2972..5470    +  CDS            Cas9(C): C-terminal portion of Streptococcus pyogenes Cas9 (Zetsche et al., 2015)
   5471..5518    +  CDS            nucleoplasmin NLS: bipartite nuclear localization signal from nucleoplasmin
   5588..6301    +  CDS            EGFP: EGFP is a basic (constitutively fluorescent) green fluorescent protein published in 1996, derived from Aequorea victoria. It is reported to be a rapidly-maturing weak dimer with moderate acid sensitivity.
   6335..6446    +  polyA_signal   bGH poly(A) signal: bovine growth hormone polyadenylation signal
   6543..6590    +  misc_feature   MCS (fragment): pBluescript multiple cloning site
   6610..6685    -  misc_RNA       gRNA scaffold: guide RNA scaffold for the Streptococcus pyogenes CRISPR/Cas9 system
   6711..6951    -  promoter       U6 promoter: RNA polymerase III promoter for human U6 snRNA
   6960..7100    +  repeat_region  AAV2 ITR: inverted terminal repeat of adeno-associated virus serotype 2 inverted
   7105..7156    -  misc_feature   bom (fragment): basis of mobility region from pBR322
   7175..7630    +  rep_origin     f1 ori (sequence partly withheld): f1 bacteriophage origin of replication; arrow indicates direction of (+) strand synthesis
   7631..7680    -  misc_feature   bom (fragment): basis of mobility region from pBR322
   7782..7817    -  CDS            rop (fragment): Rop protein, which maintains plasmids at low copy number; rop
   7912..8016    +  promoter       AmpR promoter: bla
   8017..8877    +  CDS            AmpR: β-lactamase; bla; confers resistance to ampicillin, carbenicillin, and related antibiotics
   9048..9636    +  rep_origin     ori: high-copy-number ColE1/pMB1/pBR322/pUC origin of replication
>Addgene plasmid #100902 | pDG461 | addgene full sequence | sequence record 195323 | Addgene NGS Result
GAGGGCCTATTTCCCATGATTCCTTCATATTTGCATATACGATACAAGGCTGTTAGAGAGATAATTGGAA
TTAATTTGACTGTAAACACAAAGATATTAGTACAAAATACGTGACGTAGAAAGTAATAATTTCTTGGGTA
GTTTGCAGTTTTAAAATTATGTTTTAAAATGGACTATCATATGCTTACCGTAACTTGAAAGTATTTCGAT
TTCTTGGCTTTATATATCTTGTGGAAAGGACGAAACACCGGGTCTTCGAGAAGACCTGTTTTAGAGCTAG
AAATAGCAAGTTAAAATAAGGCTAGTCCGTTATCAACTTGAAAAAGTGGCACCGAGTCGGTGCTTTTTTG
TTTTAGAGCTAGAAATAGCAAGTTAAAATAAGGCTAGTCCGTTTTTAGCGCGTGCGCCAATTCTGCAGAC
AAATGGCTCTAGAGGTACCCGTTACATAACTTACGGTAAATGGCCCGCCTGGCTGACCGCCCAACGACCC
CCGCCCATTGACGTCAATAGTAACGCCAATAGGGACTTTCCATTGACGTCAATGGGTGGAGTATTTACGG
TAAACTGCCCACTTGGCAGTACATCAAGTGTATCATATGCCAAGTACGCCCCCTATTGACGTCAATGACG
GTAAATGGCCCGCCTGGCATTGTGCCCAGTACATGACCTTATGGGACTTTCCTACTTGGCAGTACATCTA
CGTATTAGTCATCGCTATTACCATGGTCGAGGTGAGCCCCACGTTCTGCTTCACTCTCCCCATCTCCCCC
CCCTCCCCACCCCCAATTTTGTATTTATTTATTTTTTAATTATTTTGTGCAGCGATGGGGGCGGGGGGGG
GGGGGGGGCGCGCGCCAGGCGGGGCGGGGCGGGGCGAGGGGCGGGGCGGGGCGAGGCGGAGAGGTGCGGC
GGCAGCCAATCAGAGCGGCGCGCTCCGAAAGTTTCCTTTTATGGCGAGGCGGCGGCGGCGGCGGCCCTAT
AAAAAGCGAAGCGCGCGGCGGGCGGGAGTCGCTGCGCGCTGCCTTCGCCCCGTGCCCCGCTCCGCCGCCG
CCTCGCGCCGCCCGCCCCGGCTCTGACTGACCGCGTTACTCCCACAGGTGAGCGGGCGGGACGGCCCTTC
TCCTCCGGGCTGTAATTAGCTGAGCAAGAGGTAAGGGTTTAAGGGATGGTTGGTTGGTGGGGTATTAATG
TTTAATTACCTGGAGCACCTGCCTGAAATCACTTTTTTTCAGGTTGGACCGGTGCCACCATGGACTATAA
GGACCACGACGGAGACTACAAGGATCATGATATTGATTACAAAGACGATGACGATAAGATGGCCCCAAAG
AAGAAGCGGAAGGTCGGTATCCACGGAGTCCCAGCAGCCGACAAGAAGTACAGCATCGGCCTGGCCATCG
GCACCAACTCTGTGGGCTGGGCCGTGATCACCGACGAGTACAAGGTGCCCAGCAAGAAATTCAAGGTGCT
GGGCAACACCGACCGGCACAGCATCAAGAAGAACCTGATCGGAGCCCTGCTGTTCGACAGCGGCGAAACA
GCCGAGGCCACCCGGCTGAAGAGAACCGCCAGAAGAAGATACACCAGACGGAAGAACCGGATCTGCTATC
TGCAAGAGATCTTCAGCAACGAGATGGCCAAGGTGGACGACAGCTTCTTCCACAGACTGGAAGAGTCCTT
CCTGGTGGAAGAGGATAAGAAGCACGAGCGGCACCCCATCTTCGGCAACATCGTGGACGAGGTGGCCTAC
CACGAGAAGTACCCCACCATCTACCACCTGAGAAAGAAACTGGTGGACAGCACCGACAAGGCCGACCTGC
GGCTGATCTATCTGGCCCTGGCCCACATGATCAAGTTCCGGGGCCACTTCCTGATCGAGGGCGACCTGAA
CCCCGACAACAGCGACGTGGACAAGCTGTTCATCCAGCTGGTGCAGACCTACAACCAGCTGTTCGAGGAA
AACCCCATCAACGCCAGCGGCGTGGACGCCAAGGCCATCCTGTCTGCCAGACTGAGCAAGAGCAGACGGC
TGGAAAATCTGATCGCCCAGCTGCCCGGCGAGAAGAAGAATGGCCTGTTCGGCAACCTGATTGCCCTGAG
CCTGGGCCTGACCCCCAACTTCAAGAGCAACTTCGACCTGGCCGAGGATGCCAAACTGCAGCTGAGCAAG
GACACCTACGACGACGACCTGGACAACCTGCTGGCCCAGATCGGCGACCAGTACGCCGACCTGTTTCTGG
CCGCCAAGAACCTGTCCGACGCCATCCTGCTGAGCGACATCCTGAGAGTGAACACCGAGATCACCAAGGC
CCCCCTGAGCGCCTCTATGATCAAGAGATACGACGAGCACCACCAGGACCTGACCCTGCTGAAAGCTCTC
GTGCGGCAGCAGCTGCCTGAGAAGTACAAAGAGATTTTCTTCGACCAGAGCAAGAACGGCTACGCCGGCT
ACATTGACGGCGGAGCCAGCCAGGAAGAGTTCTACAAGTTCATCAAGCCCATCCTGGAAAAGATGGACGG
CACCGAGGAACTGCTCGTGAAGCTGAACAGAGAGGACCTGCTGCGGAAGCAGCGGACCTTCGACAACGGC
AGCATCCCCCACCAGATCCACCTGGGAGAGCTGCACGCCATTCTGCGGCGGCAGGAAGATTTTTACCCAT
TCCTGAAGGACAACCGGGAAAAGATCGAGAAGATCCTGACCTTCCGCATCCCCTACTACGTGGGCCCTCT
GGCCAGGGGAAACAGCAGATTCGCCTGGATGACCAGAAAGAGCGAGGAAACCATCACCCCCTGGAACTTC
GAGGAAGTGGTGGACAAGGGCGCTTCCGCCCAGAGCTTCATCGAGCGGATGACCAACTTCGATAAGAACC
TGCCCAACGAGAAGGTGCTGCCCAAGCACAGCCTGCTGTACGAGTACTTCACCGTGTATAACGAGCTGAC
CAAAGTGAAATACGTGACCGAGGGAATGAGAAAGCCCGCCTTCCTGAGCGGCGAGCAGAAAAAGGCCATC
GTGGACCTGCTGTTCAAGACCAACCGGAAAGTGACCGTGAAGCAGCTGAAAGAGGACTACTTCAAGAAAA
TCGAGTGCTTCGACTCCGTGGAAATCTCCGGCGTGGAAGATCGGTTCAACGCCTCCCTGGGCACATACCA
CGATCTGCTGAAAATTATCAAGGACAAGGACTTCCTGGACAATGAGGAAAACGAGGACATTCTGGAAGAT
ATCGTGCTGACCCTGACACTGTTTGAGGACAGAGAGATGATCGAGGAACGGCTGAAAACCTATGCCCACC
TGTTCGACGACAAAGTGATGAAGCAGCTGAAGCGGCGGAGATACACCGGCTGGGGCAGGCTGAGCCGGAA
GCTGATCAACGGCATCCGGGACAAGCAGTCCGGCAAGACAATCCTGGATTTCCTGAAGTCCGACGGCTTC
GCCAACAGAAACTTCATGCAGCTGATCCACGACGACAGCCTGACCTTTAAAGAGGACATCCAGAAAGCCC
AGGTGTCCGGCCAGGGCGATAGCCTGCACGAGCACATTGCCAATCTGGCCGGCAGCCCCGCCATTAAGAA
GGGCATCCTGCAGACAGTGAAGGTGGTGGACGAGCTCGTGAAAGTGATGGGCCGGCACAAGCCCGAGAAC
ATCGTGATCGAAATGGCCAGAGAGAACCAGACCACCCAGAAGGGACAGAAGAACAGCCGCGAGAGAATGA
AGCGGATCGAAGAGGGCATCAAAGAGCTGGGCAGCCAGATCCTGAAAGAACACCCCGTGGAAAACACCCA
GCTGCAGAACGAGAAGCTGTACCTGTACTACCTGCAGAATGGGCGGGATATGTACGTGGACCAGGAACTG
GACATCAACCGGCTGTCCGACTACGATGTGGACCATATCGTGCCTCAGAGCTTTCTGAAGGACGACTCCA
TCGACAACAAGGTGCTGACCAGAAGCGACAAGAACCGGGGCAAGAGCGACAACGTGCCCTCCGAAGAGGT
CGTGAAGAAGATGAAGAACTACTGGCGGCAGCTGCTGAACGCCAAGCTGATTACCCAGAGAAAGTTCGAC
AATCTGACCAAGGCCGAGAGAGGCGGCCTGAGCGAACTGGATAAGGCCGGCTTCATCAAGAGACAGCTGG
TGGAAACCCGGCAGATCACAAAGCACGTGGCACAGATCCTGGACTCCCGGATGAACACTAAGTACGACGA
GAATGACAAGCTGATCCGGGAAGTGAAAGTGATCACCCTGAAGTCCAAGCTGGTGTCCGATTTCCGGAAG
GATTTCCAGTTTTACAAAGTGCGCGAGATCAACAACTACCACCACGCCCACGACGCCTACCTGAACGCCG
TCGTGGGAACCGCCCTGATCAAAAAGTACCCTAAGCTGGAAAGCGAGTTCGTGTACGGCGACTACAAGGT
GTACGACGTGCGGAAGATGATCGCCAAGAGCGAGCAGGAAATCGGCAAGGCTACCGCCAAGTACTTCTTC
TACAGCAACATCATGAACTTTTTCAAGACCGAGATTACCCTGGCCAACGGCGAGATCCGGAAGCGGCCTC
TGATCGAGACAAACGGCGAAACCGGGGAGATCGTGTGGGATAAGGGCCGGGATTTTGCCACCGTGCGGAA
AGTGCTGAGCATGCCCCAAGTGAATATCGTGAAAAAGACCGAGGTGCAGACAGGCGGCTTCAGCAAAGAG
TCTATCCTGCCCAAGAGGAACAGCGATAAGCTGATCGCCAGAAAGAAGGACTGGGACCCTAAGAAGTACG
GCGGCTTCGACAGCCCCACCGTGGCCTATTCTGTGCTGGTGGTGGCCAAAGTGGAAAAGGGCAAGTCCAA
GAAACTGAAGAGTGTGAAAGAGCTGCTGGGGATCACCATCATGGAAAGAAGCAGCTTCGAGAAGAATCCC
ATCGACTTTCTGGAAGCCAAGGGCTACAAAGAAGTGAAAAAGGACCTGATCATCAAGCTGCCTAAGTACT
CCCTGTTCGAGCTGGAAAACGGCCGGAAGAGAATGCTGGCCTCTGCCGGCGAACTGCAGAAGGGAAACGA
ACTGGCCCTGCCCTCCAAATATGTGAACTTCCTGTACCTGGCCAGCCACTATGAGAAGCTGAAGGGCTCC
CCCGAGGATAATGAGCAGAAACAGCTGTTTGTGGAACAGCACAAGCACTACCTGGACGAGATCATCGAGC
AGATCAGCGAGTTCTCCAAGAGAGTGATCCTGGCCGACGCTAATCTGGACAAAGTGCTGTCCGCCTACAA
CAAGCACCGGGATAAGCCCATCAGAGAGCAGGCCGAGAATATCATCCACCTGTTTACCCTGACCAATCTG
GGAGCCCCTGCCGCCTTCAAGTACTTTGACACCACCATCGACCGGAAGAGGTACACCAGCACCAAAGAGG
TGCTGGACGCCACCCTGATCCACCAGAGCATCACCGGCCTGTACGAGACACGGATCGACCTGTCTCAGCT
GGGAGGCGACAAAAGGCCGGCGGCCACGAAAAAGGCCGGCCAGGCAAAAAAGAAAAAGGAATTCGGCAGT
GGAGAGGGCAGAGGAAGTCTGCTAACATGCGGTGACGTCGAGGAGAATCCTGGCCCAGTGAGCAAGGGCG
AGGAGCTGTTCACCGGGGTGGTGCCCATCCTGGTCGAGCTGGACGGCGACGTAAACGGCCACAAGTTCAG
CGTGTCCGGCGAGGGCGAGGGCGATGCCACCTACGGCAAGCTGACCCTGAAGTTCATCTGCACCACCGGC
AAGCTGCCCGTGCCCTGGCCCACCCTCGTGACCACCCTGACCTACGGCGTGCAGTGCTTCAGCCGCTACC
CCGACCACATGAAGCAGCACGACTTCTTCAAGTCCGCCATGCCCGAAGGCTACGTCCAGGAGCGCACCAT
CTTCTTCAAGGACGACGGCAACTACAAGACCCGCGCCGAGGTGAAGTTCGAGGGCGACACCCTGGTGAAC
CGCATCGAGCTGAAGGGCATCGACTTCAAGGAGGACGGCAACATCCTGGGGCACAAGCTGGAGTACAACT
ACAACAGCCACAACGTCTATATCATGGCCGACAAGCAGAAGAACGGCATCAAGGTGAACTTCAAGATCCG
CCACAACATCGAGGACGGCAGCGTGCAGCTCGCCGACCACTACCAGCAGAACACCCCCATCGGCGACGGC
CCCGTGCTGCTGCCCGACAACCACTACCTGAGCACCCAGTCCGCCCTGAGCAAAGACCCCAACGAGAAGC
GCGATCACATGGTCCTGCTGGAGTTCGTGACCGCCGCCGGGATCACTCTCGGCATGGACGAGCTGTACAA
GGAATTCTAACTAGAGCTCGCTGATCAGCCTCGACTGTGCCTTCTAGTTGCCAGCCATCTGTTGTTTGCC
CCTCCCCCGTGCCTTCCTTGACCCTGGAAGGTGCCACTCCCACTGTCCTTTCCTAATAAAATGAGGAAAT
TGCATCGCATTGTCTGAGTAGGTGTCATTCTATTCTGGGGGGTGGGGTGGGGCAGGACAGCAAGGGGGAG
GATTGGGAAGAGAATAGCAGGCATGCTGGGGAGCGGCCGCTCTAGAACTAGTGGATCCCCCGGGCTGCAG
GAATTCGATACGAATCCTGCAGGAAAAAAGCACCGACTCGGTGCCACTTTTTCAAGTTGATAACGGACTA
GCCTTATTTTAACTTGCTATTTCTAGCTCTAAAACGTCTTCTCGAAGACCCCGGTGTTTCGTCCTTTCCA
CAAGATATATAAAGCCAAGAAATCGAAATACTTTCAAGTTACGGTAAGCATATGATAGTCCATTTTAAAA
CATAATTTTAAAACTGCAAACTACCCAAGAAATTATTACTTTCTACGTCACGTATTTTGTACTAATATCT
TTGTGTTTACAGTCAAATTAATTCCAATTATCTCTCTAACAGCCTTGTATCGTATATGCAAATATGAAGG
AATCATGGGAAATAGGCCCTCGCGGCCGCAGGAACCCCTAGTGATGGAGTTGGCCACTCCCTCTCTGCGC
GCTCGCTCGCTCACTGAGGCCGGGCGACCAAAGGTCGCCCGACGCCCGGGCTTTGCCCGGGCGGCCTCAG
TGAGCGAGCGAGCGCGCAGCTGCCTGCAGGGGCGCCTGATGCGGTATTTTCTCCTTACGCATCTGTGCGG
TATTTCACACCGCATA
[95 nt withheld, positions 7157-7251]
T
[46 nt withheld, positions 7253-7298]
C
[141 nt withheld, positions 7300-7440]
CCTTTGACGTTGGAGTCCACGTTCTTT
[37 nt withheld, positions 7468-7504]
ACTCTATCTCGGGCTATTCTTTTGATTTATAAGGGATTTTGCCGATTTCGGTCTATTGGTTAAAAAATGA
GCTGATTTAACAAAAATTTAACGCGAATTTTAACAAAATATTAACGTTTACAATTTTATGGTGCACTCTC
AGTACAATCTGCTCTGATGCCGCATAGTTAAGCCAGCCCCGACACCCGCCAACACCCGCTGACGCGCCCT
GACGGGCTTGTCTGCTCCCGGCATCCGCTTACAGACAAGCTGTGACCGTCTCCGGGAGCTGCATGTGTCA
GAGGTTTTCACCGTCATCACCGAAACGCGCGAGACGAAAGGGCCTCGTGATACGCCTATTTTTATAGGTT
AATGTCATGATAATAATGGTTTCTTAGACGTCAGGTGGCACTTTTCGGGGAAATGTGCGCGGAACCCCTA
TTTGTTTATTTTTCTAAATACATTCAAATATGTATCCGCTCATGAGACAATAACCCTGATAAATGCTTCA
ATAATATTGAAAAAGGAAGAGTATGAGTATTCAACATTTCCGTGTCGCCCTTATTCCCTTTTTTGCGGCA
TTTTGCCTTCCTGTTTTTGCTCACCCAGAAACGCTGGTGAAAGTAAAAGATGCTGAAGATCAGTTGGGTG
CACGAGTGGGTTACATCGAACTGGATCTCAACAGCGGTAAGATCCTTGAGAGTTTTCGCCCCGAAGAACG
TTTTCCAATGATGAGCACTTTTAAAGTTCTGCTATGTGGCGCGGTATTATCCCGTATTGACGCCGGGCAA
GAGCAACTCGGTCGCCGCATACACTATTCTCAGAATGACTTGGTTGAGTACTCACCAGTCACAGAAAAGC
ATCTTACGGATGGCATGACAGTAAGAGAATTATGCAGTGCTGCCATAACCATGAGTGATAACACTGCGGC
CAACTTACTTCTGACAACGATCGGAGGACCGAAGGAGCTAACCGCTTTTTTGCACAACATGGGGGATCAT
GTAACTCGCCTTGATCGTTGGGAACCGGAGCTGAATGAAGCCATACCAAACGACGAGCGTGACACCACGA
TGCCTGTAGCAATGGCAACAACGTTGCGCAAACTATTAACTGGCGAACTACTTACTCTAGCTTCCCGGCA
ACAATTAATAGACTGGATGGAGGCGGATAAAGTTGCAGGACCACTTCTGCGCTCGGCCCTTCCGGCTGGC
TGGTTTATTGCTGATAAATCTGGAGCCGGTGAGCGTGGAAGCCGCGGTATCATTGCAGCACTGGGGCCAG
ATGGTAAGCCCTCCCGTATCGTAGTTATCTACACGACGGGGAGTCAGGCAACTATGGATGAACGAAATAG
ACAGATCGCTGAGATAGGTGCCTCACTGATTAAGCATTGGTAACTGTCAGACCAAGTTTACTCATATATA
CTTTAGATTGATTTAAAACTTCATTTTTAATTTAAAAGGATCTAGGTGAAGATCCTTTTTGATAATCTCA
TGACCAAAATCCCTTAACGTGAGTTTTCGTTCCACTGAGCGTCAGACCCCGTAGAAAAGATCAAAGGATC
TTCTTGAGATCCTTTTTTTCTGCGCGTAATCTGCTGCTTGCAAACAAAAAAACCACCGCTACCAGCGGTG
GTTTGTTTGCCGGATCAAGAGCTACCAACTCTTTTTCCGAAGGTAACTGGCTTCAGCAGAGCGCAGATAC
CAAATACTGTTCTTCTAGTGTAGCCGTAGTTAGGCCACCACTTCAAGAACTCTGTAGCACCGCCTACATA
CCTCGCTCTGCTAATCCTGTTACCAGTGGCTGCTGCCAGTGGCGATAAGTCGTGTCTTACCGGGTTGGAC
TCAAGACGATAGTTACCGGATAAGGCGCAGCGGTCGGGCTGAACGGGGGGTTCGTGCACACAGCCCAGCT
TGGAGCGAACGACCTACACCGAACTGAGATACCTACAGCGTGAGCTATGAGAAAGCGCCACGCTTCCCGA
AGGGAGAAAGGCGGACAGGTATCCGGTAAGCGGCAGGGTCGGAACAGGAGAGCGCACGAGGGAGCTTCCA
GGGGGAAACGCCTGGTATCTTTATAGTCCTGTCGGGTTTCGCCACCTCTGACTTGAGCGTCGATTTTTGT
GATGCTCGTCAGGGGGGCGGAGCCTATGGAAAAACGCCAGCAACGCGGCCTTTTTACGGTTCCTGGCCTT
TTGCTGGCCTTTTGCTCACATGT
